>Addgene plasmid #122236 | MSCV-RPS14(WT)-Myc | addgene full sequence | sequence record 238518 | Addgene NGS Result
TGAAAGACCCCACCTGTAGGTTTGGCAAGCTAGCTTAAGTAACGCCATTTTGCAAGGCATGGAAAATACA
TAACTGAGAATAGAGAAGTTCAGATCAAGGTTAGGAACAGAGAGACAGCAGAATATGGGCCAAACAGGAT
ATCTGTGGTAAGCAGTTCCTGCCCCGGCTCAGGGCCAAGAACAGATGGTCCCCAGATGCGGTCCCGCCCT
CAGCAGTTTCTAGAGAACCATCAGATGTTTCCAGGGTGCCCCAAGGACCTGAAATGACCCTGTGCCTTAT
TTGAACTAACCAATCAGTTCGCTTCTCGCTTCTGTTCGCGCGCTTCTGCTCCCCGAGCTCAATAAAAGAG
CCCACAACCCCTCACTCGGCGCGCCAGTCCTCCGATAGACTGCGTCGCCCGGGTACCCGTATTCCCAATA
AAGCCTCTTGCTGTTTGCATCCGAATCGTGGACTCGCTGATCCTTGGGAGGGTCTCCTCAGATTGATTGA
CTGCCCACCTCGGGGGTCTTTCATTTGGAGGTTCCACCGAGATTTGGAGACCCCTGCCCAGGGACCACCG
ACCCCCCCGCCGGGAGGTAAGCTGGCCAGCGGTCGTTTCGTGTCTGTCTCTGTCTTTGTGCGTGTTTGTG
CCGGCATCTAATGTTTGCGCCTGCGTCTGTACTAGTTAGCTAACTAGCTCTGTATCTGGCGGACCCGTGG
TGGAACTGACGAGTTCTGAACACCCGGCCGCAACCCTGGGAGACGTCCCAGGGACTTTGGGGGCCGTTTT
TGTGGCCCGACCTGAGGAAGGGAGTCGATGTGGAATCCGACCCCGTCAGGATATGTGGTTCTGGTAGGAG
ACGAGAACCTAAAACAGTTCCCGCCTCCGTCTGAATTTTTGCTTTCGGTTTGGAACCGAAGCCGCGCGTC
TTGTCTGCTGCAGCGCTGCAGCATCGTTCTGTGTTGTCTCTGTCTGACTGTGTTTCTGTATTTGTCTGAA
AATTAGGGCCAGACTGTTACCACTCCCTTAAGTTTGACCTTAGGTCACTGGAAAGATGTCGAGCGGATCG
CTCACAACCAGTCGGTAGATGTCAAGAAGAGACGTTGGGTTACCTTCTGCTCTGCAGAATGGCCAACCTT
TAACGTCGGATGGCCGCGAGACGGCACCTTTAACCGAGACCTCATCACCCAGGTTAAGATCAAGGTCTTT
TCACCTGGCCCGCATGGACACCCAGACCAGGTCCCCTACATCGTGACCTGGGAAGCCTTGGCTTTTGACC
CCCCTCCCTGGGTCAAGCCCTTTGTACACCCTAAGCCTCCGCCTCCTCTTCCTCCATCCGCCCCGTCTCT
CCCCCTTGAACCTCCTCGTTCGACCCCGCCTCGATCCTCCCTTTATCCAGCCCTCACTCCTTCTCTAGGC
GCCGGAATTAGATCTGGATCCGGTACCGAGGAGATCTGCCGCCGCGATCGCC
[453 nt withheld, positions 1453-1905]
ACGCGTACGCGGCCGCTCGAGCAGAAACTCATCTCAGAAGAGGATCTGGCATAAGTCGAGCAATGCATGG
TTAACCACAACGAATTCTACCGGGTAGGGGAGGCGCTTTTCCCAAGGCAGTCTGGAGCATGCGCTTTAGC
AGCCCCGCTGGGCACTTGGCGCTACACAAGTGGCCTCTGGCCTCGCACACATTCCACATCCACCGGTAGG
CGCCAACCGGCTCCGTTCTTTGGTGGCCCCTTCGCGCCACCTTCTACTCCTCCCCTAGTCAGGAAGTTCC
CCCCCGCCCCGCAGCTCGCGTCGTGCAGGACGTGACAAATGGAAGTAGCACGTCTCACTAGTCTCGTGCA
GATGGACAGCACCGCTGAGCAATGGAAGCGGGTAGGCCTTTGGGGCAGCGGCCAATAGCAGCTTTGCTCC
TTCGCTTTCTGGGCTCAGAGGCTGGGAAGGGGTGGGTCCGGGGGCGGGCTCAGGGGCGGGCTCAGGGGCG
GGGCGGGCGCCCGAAGGTCCTCCGGAGGCCCGGCATTCTGCACGCTTCAAAAGCGCACGTCTGCCGCGCT
GTTCTCCTCTTCCTCATCTCCGGGCCTTTCGACCTGCATCCCGCCACCATGAAAAAGCCTGAACTCACCG
CGACGTCTGTCGAGAAGTTTCTGATCGAAAAGTTCGACAGCGTCTCCGACCTGATGCAGCTCTCGGAGGG
CGAAGAATCTCGTGCTTTCAGCTTCGATGTAGGAGGGCGTGGATATGTCCTGCGGGTAAATAGCTGCGCC
GATGGTTTCTACAAAGATCGTTATGTTTATCGGCACTTTGCATCGGCCGCGCTCCCGATTCCGGAAGTGC
TTGACATTGGGGAATTCAGCGAGAGCCTGACCTATTGCATCTCCCGCCGTGCACAGGGTGTCACGTTGCA
AGACCTGCCTGAAACCGAACTGCCCGCTGTTCTGCAGCCGGTCGCGGAGGCCATGGATGCGATCGCTGCG
GCCGATCTTAGCCAGACGAGCGGGTTCGGCCCATTCGGACCGCAAGGAATCGGTCAATACACTACATGGC
GTGATTTCATATGCGCGATTGCTGATCCCCATGTGTATCACTGGCAAACTGTGATGGACGACACCGTCAG
TGCGTCCGTCGCGCAGGCTCTCGATGAGCTGATGCTTTGGGCCGAGGACTGCCCCGAAGTCCGGCACCTC
GTGCACGCGGATTTCGGCTCCAACAATGTCCTGACGGACAATGGCCGCATAACAGCGGTCATTGACTGGA
GCGAGGCGATGTTCGGGGATTCCCAATACGAGGTCGCCAACATCTTCTTCTGGAGGCCGTGGTTGGCTTG
TATGGAGCAGCAGACGCGCTACTTCGAGCGGAGGCATCCGGAGCTTGCAGGATCGCCGCGGCTCCGGGCG
TATATGCTCCGCATTGGTCTTGACCAACTCTATCAGAGCTTGGTTGACGGCAATTTCGATGATGCAGCTT
GGGCGCAGGGTCGATGCGACGCAATCGTCCGATCCGGAGCCGGGACTGTCGGGCGTACACAAATCGCCCG
CAGAAGCGCGGCCGTCTGGACCGATGGCTGTGTAGAAGTACTCGCCGATAGTGGAAACCGACGCCCCAGC
ACTCGTCCGAGGGCAAAGGAATAGAGTAGATGCCGACCGAACAAGAGCTGATTTCGAGAACGCCTCAGCC
AGCAACTCGCGCGAGCCTAGCAAGGCAAATGCGAGAGAACGGCCTTACGCTTGGTGGCACAGTTCTCGTC
CACAGTTCGCTAAGCTCGCTCGGCTGGGTCGCGGGAGGGCCGGTCGCAGTGATTCAGGCCCTTCTGGATT
GTGTTGGTCCCCAGGGCACGATTGTCATGCCCACGCACTCGGGTGATCTGACTGATCCCGCAGATTGGAG
ATCGCCGCCCGTGCCTGCCGATTGGGTGCAGATCCGTCGACCTGCAGCCAAGCTTATCGATAAAATAAAA
GATTTTATTTAGTCTCCAGAAAAAGGGGGGAATGAAAGACCCCACCTGTAGGTTTGGCAAGCTAGCTTAA
GTAACGCCATTTTGCAAGGCATGGAAAATACATAACTGAGAATAGAGAAGTTCAGATCAAGGTTAGGAAC
AGAGAGACAGCAGAATATGGGCCAAACAGGATATCTGTGGTAAGCAGTTCCTGCCCCGGCTCAGGGCCAA
GAACAGATGGTCCCCAGATGCGGTCCCGCCCTCAGCAGTTTCTAGAGAACCATCAGATGTTTCCAGGGTG
CCCCAAGGACCTGAAATGACCCTGTGCCTTATTTGAACTAACCAATCAGTTCGCTTCTCGCTTCTGTTCG
CGCGCTTCTGCTCCCCGAGCTCAATAAAAGAGCCCACAACCCCTCACTCGGCGCGCCAGTCCTCCGATAG
ACTGCGTCGCCCGGGTACCCGTGTATCCAATAAACCCTCTTGCAGTTGCATCCGACTTGTGGTCTCGCTG
TTCCTTGGGAGGGTCTCCTCTGAGTGATTGACTACCCGTCAGCGGGGGTCTTTCATGGGTAACAGTTTCT
TGAAGTTGGAGAACAACATTCTGAGGGTAGGAGTCGAATATTAAGTAATCCTGACTCAATTAGCCACTGT
TTTGAATCCACATACTCCAATACTCCTGAAATAGTTCATTATGGACAGCGCAGAAAGAGCTGGGGAGAAT
TGTGAAATTGTTATCCGCTCACAATTCCACACAACATACGAGCCGGAAGCATAAAGTGTAAAGCCTGGGG
TGCCTAATGAGTGAGCTAACTCACATTAATTGCGTTGCGCTCACTGCCCGCTTTCCAGTCGGGAAACCTG
TCGTGCCAGCTGCATTAATGAATCGGCCAACGCGCGGGGAGAGGCGGTTTGCGTATTGGGCGCTCTTCCG
CTTCCTCGCTCACTGACTCGCTGCGCTCGGTCGTTCGGCTGCGGCGAGCGGTATCAGCTCACTCAAAGGC
GGTAATACGGTTATCCACAGAATCAGGGGATAACGCAGGAAAGAACATGTGAGCAAAAGGCCAGCAAAAG
GCCAGGAACCGTAAAAAGGCCGCGTTGCTGGCGTTTTTCCATAGGCTCCGCCCCCCTGACGAGCATCACA
AAAATCGACGCTCAAGTCAGAGGTGGCGAAACCCGACAGGACTATAAAGATACCAGGCGTTTCCCCCTGG
AAGCTCCCTCGTGCGCTCTCCTGTTCCGACCCTGCCGCTTACCGGATACCTGTCCGCCTTTCTCCCTTCG
GGAAGCGTGGCGCTTTCTCATAGCTCACGCTGTAGGTATCTCAGTTCGGTGTAGGTCGTTCGCTCCAAGC
TGGGCTGTGTGCACGAACCCCCCGTTCAGCCCGACCGCTGCGCCTTATCCGGTAACTATCGTCTTGAGTC
CAACCCGGTAAGACACGACTTATCGCCACTGGCAGCAGCCACTGGTAACAGGATTAGCAGAGCGAGGTAT
GTAGGCGGTGCTACAGAGTTCTTGAAGTGGTGGCCTAACTACGGCTACACTAGAAGAACAGTATTTGGTA
TCTGCGCTCTGCTGAAGCCAGTTACCTTCGGAAAAAGAGTTGGTAGCTCTTGATCCGGCAAACAAACCAC
CGCTGGTAGCGGTGGTTTTTTTGTTTGCAAGCAGCAGATTACGCGCAGAAAAAAAGGATCTCAAGAAGAT
CCTTTGATCTTTTCTACGGGGTCTGACGCTCAGTGGAACGAAAACTCACGTTAAGGGATTTTGGTCATGA
GATTATCAAAAAGGATCTTCACCTAGATCCTTTTAAATTAAAAATGAAGTTTTAAATCAATCTAAAGTAT
ATATGAGTAAACTTGGTCTGACAGTTACCAATGCTTAATCAGTGAGGCACCTATCTCAGCGATCTGTCTA
TTTCGTTCATCCATAGTTGCCTGACTCCCCGTCGTGTAGATAACTACGATACGGGAGGGCTTACCATCTG
GCCCCAGTGCTGCAATGATACCGCGAGACCCACGCTCACCGGCTCCAGATTTATCAGCAATAAACCAGCC
AGCCGGAAGGGCCGAGCGCAGAAGTGGTCCTGCAACTTTATCCGCCTCCATCCAGTCTATTAATTGTTGC
CGGGAAGCTAGAGTAAGTAGTTCGCCAGTTAATAGTTTGCGCAACGTTGTTGCCATTGCTACAGGCATCG
TGGTGTCACGCTCGTCGTTTGGTATGGCTTCATTCAGCTCCGGTTCCCAACGATCAAGGCGAGTTACATG
ATCCCCCATGTTGTGCAAAAAAGCGGTTAGCTCCTTCGGTCCTCCGATCGTTGTCAGAAGTAAGTTGGCC
GCAGTGTTATCACTCATGGTTATGGCAGCACTGCATAATTCTCTTACTGTCATGCCATCCGTAAGATGCT
TTTCTGTGACTGGTGAGTACTCAACCAAGTCATTCTGAGAATAGTGTATGCGGCGACCGAGTTGCTCTTG
CCCGGCGTCAATACGGGATAATACCGCGCCACATAGCAGAACTTTAAAAGTGCTCATCATTGGAAAACGT
TCTTCGGGGCGAAAACTCTCAAGGATCTTACCGCTGTTGAGATCCAGTTCGATGTAACCCACTCGTGCAC
CCAACTGATCTTCAGCATCTTTTACTTTCACCAGCGTTTCTGGGTGAGCAAAAACAGGAAGGCAAAATGC
CGCAAAAAAGGGAATAAGGGCGACACGGAAATGTTGAATACTCATACTCTTCCTTTTTCAATATTATTGA
AGCATTTATCAGGGTTATTGTCTCATGAGCGGATACATATTTGAATGTATTTAGAAAAATAAACAAATAG
GGGTTCCGCGCACATTTCCCCGAAAAGTGCCACCTGACGTCTAAGAAACCATTATTATCATGACATTAAC
CTATAAAAATAGGCGTATCACGAGGCCCTTTCGTCTCGCGCGTTTCGGTGATGACGGTGAAAACCTCTGA
CACATGCAGCTCCCGGAGACGGTCACAGCTTGTCTGTAAGCGGATGCCGGGAGCAGACAAGCCCGTCAGG
GCGCGTCAGCGGGTGTTGGCGGGTGTCGGGGCTGGCTTAACTATGCGGCATCAGAGCAGATTGTACTGAG
AGTGCACCATATGCGGTGTGAAATACCGCACAGATGCGTAAGGAGAAAATACCGCATCAGGCGCCATTCG
CCATTCAGGCTGCGCAACTGTTGGGAAGGGCGATCGGTGCGGGCCTCTTCGCTATTACGCCAGCTGGCGA
AAGGGGGATGTGCTGCAAGGCGATTAAGTTGGGTAACGCCAGGGTTTTCCCAGTCACGACGTTGTAAAAC
GACGGCGCAAGGAATGGTGCATGCAAGGAGATGGCGCCCAACAGTCCCCCGGCCACGGGGCCTGCCACCA
TACCCACGCCGAAACAAGCGCTCATGAGCCCGAAGTGGCGAGCCCGATCTTCCCCATCGGTGATGTCGGC
GATATAGGCGCCAGCAACCGCACCTGTGGCGCCGGTGATGCCGGCCACGATGCGTCCGGCGTAGAGGCGA
TTAGTCCAATTTGTTAAAGACAGGATATCAGTGGTCCAGGCTCTAGTTTTGACTCAACAATATCACCAGC
TGAAGCCTATAGAGTACGAGCCATAGATAAAATAAAAGATTTTATTTAGTCTCCAGAAAAAGGGGGGAA
Features (pLannotate 1.2.2; 20 found; start..end, strand, type, name):
    579..920     +  misc_feature   MESV Ψ: packaging signal of murine embryonic stem cell virus
    987..1403    +  CDS            gag (truncated): truncated Moloney murine leukemia virus (MMLV) gag gene lacking the start codon
   1453..1905    +  CDS            RPS14 (sequence withheld): RS14_HUMAN - Experimental evidence at protein level: Swiss-Prot protein existence level 1. From Homo sapiens (Human).
   1997..2496    +  promoter       PGK promoter: mouse phosphoglycerate kinase 1 promoter
   2514..3539    +  CDS            HygR: aminoglycoside phosphotransferase from E. coli; aph(4)-Ia; confers resistance to hygromycin
   3557..3835    +  CDS            yokD (fragment): YOKD_BACSU - Experimental evidence at protein level: Swiss-Prot protein existence level 1. May contribute to antibiotic resistance. From Bacillus subtilis (strain 168).
   3897..4411    +  LTR            3' LTR: 3' long terminal repeat from murine embryonic stem cell virus
   4573..4589    -  protein_bind   lac operator: The lac repressor binds to the lac operator to inhibit transcription in E. coli. This inhibition can be relieved by adding lactose or isopropyl-β-D-thiogalactopyranoside (IPTG). lac repressor encoded by lacI
   4597..4627    -  promoter       lac promoter: promoter for the E. coli lac operon
   4642..4663    -  protein_bind   CAP binding site: CAP binding activates transcription in the presence of cAMP. E. coli catabolite activator protein
   4676..4768    -  CDS            lacI (fragment): lac repressor; lacI; The lac repressor binds to the lac operator to inhibit transcription in E. coli. This inhibition can be relieved by adding lactose or isopropyl-β-D-thiogalactopyranoside (IPTG).
   4951..5539    -  rep_origin     ori: high-copy-number ColE1/pMB1/pBR322/pUC origin of replication
   5710..6570    -  CDS            AmpR: β-lactamase; bla; confers resistance to ampicillin, carbenicillin, and related antibiotics
   6571..6675    -  promoter       AmpR promoter: bla
   6770..6805    +  CDS            rop (fragment): Rop protein, which maintains plasmids at low copy number; rop
   6907..7006    +  misc_feature   bom (fragment): basis of mobility region from pBR322
   7012..7161    -  CDS            lacZα (fragment): LacZα fragment of β-galactosidase; lacZ fragment
   7161..7362    -  CDS            TcR (fragment): tetracycline efflux protein; tet; confers resistance to tetracycline
   7363..7461    +  CDS            env (fragment): murine leukemia virus gPr80 envelope polyprotein precursor; env; proteolytically cleaved into gp70SU and p15TM subunits
   7503..515     +  LTR            5' LTR (across the origin): 5' long terminal repeat from murine embryonic stem cell virus
