[The description below was written by a language model from this plasmid's Addgene catalogue record and pLannotate feature annotations shown in this document.]
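Description:
MSCV-RPS14(WT)-Myc is a gammaretroviral expression vector of about 7.5 kb, built on the MSCV hygro backbone and used to deliver wild-type human ribosomal protein S14 (RPS14, also called uS11) into mammalian cells. The backbone was modified by inserting a linker that adds extra restriction sites for cloning. In bacteria the plasmid replicates from a high-copy ColE1/pUC-type origin and is selected with ampicillin through the bla gene. Several short annotated fragments (lacI, rop, bom, lacZα, TcR, env, and a yokD-like match downstream of HygR) appear to be backbone remnants or incidental matches rather than functional parts.

The viral cassette is bounded by 5' and 3' long terminal repeats from murine embryonic stem cell virus. Downstream of the 5' LTR sit the Ψ packaging signal and a truncated gag region lacking its start codon, which together allow the transcript to be packaged into virions when gag, pol and env are supplied in trans by packaging cells. No separate promoter is annotated upstream of RPS14, so the coding sequence is presumably transcribed from the 5' LTR. The catalogue lists a C-terminal Myc epitope for detection or immunoprecipitation, although the tag is not annotated separately in the feature table. A mouse PGK promoter then drives a hygromycin phosphotransferase gene for selection of transduced cells. The catalogue's selectable marker field reads puromycin, but the stated purpose, the backbone name and the annotated sequence all indicate hygromycin.

The construct is suited to stable retroviral expression of tagged RPS14, and the associated publication concerns ribosome biogenesis defects in senescence and cell cycle arrest through the Rb pathway.
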