Addgene plasmid #122236: MSCV-RPS14(WT)-Myc
Purpose: expresses RPS14 protein with a Myc tag in mammalian cells (hygro resistance)
Depositing lab: Gerardo Ferbeyre. Depositing organization: University of Montreal. Publication: Senescence-associated ribosome biogenesis defects contributes to cell cycle arrest through the Rb pathway. Lessard F, Igelmann S, Trahan C, Huot G, Saint-Germain E, Mignacca L, Del Toro N, Lopes-Paciencia S, Le Calve B, Montero M, Deschenes-Simard X, Bury M, Moiseeva O, Rowell MC, Zorca CE, Zenklusen D, Brakier-Gingras L, Bourdeau V, Oeffinger M, Ferbeyre G. Nat Cell Biol. 2018 Jul;20(7):789-799. doi: 10.1038/s41556-018-0127-y. Epub 2018 Jun 25. PubMed 29941930.
Backbone
  Vector backbone: MSCV hygro
  Backbone manufacturer: Clontech
  Backbone size w/o insert (bp): 7000
  Total vector size (bp): 7504
  Modifications to backbone: Insertion in BglII / HpaI cut of the linker: gatctggatcccagtgtggtggtacgtagatatccatccactggcggccgcactcgagcaatgcatggtt, to create more restriction site
  Vector type: Mammalian Expression, Retroviral
  Selectable markers: Puromycin
Growth in bacteria
  Bacterial resistance: Ampicillin, 100 μg/mL
  Growth temperature: 37°C
  Growth strain: NEB Stable
  Copy number: High Copy
Gene/Insert
  Gene/Insert name: RPS14 (alt name: uS11)
  Species: H. sapiens (human)
  Insert size (bp): 530
  GenBank ID: NM_005617
  Entrez Gene: RPS14 (a.k.a. EMTB, S14, uS11)
  Tag / fusion protein: Myc (C terminal on insert)
Terms and licenses: Academic/Nonprofit Terms; Industry Terms: Not Available to Industry
How to cite: MSCV-RPS14(WT)-Myc was a gift from Gerardo Ferbeyre (Addgene plasmid # 122236 ; http://n2t.net/addgene:122236 ; RRID:Addgene_122236)
