>Addgene plasmid #122236 | MSCV-RPS14(WT)-Myc | depositor partial sequence | sequence record 233113 | Cloned sequence
GGATCCACC
[450 nt withheld, positions 10-459]
GGTCGCCGTCTGACGCGTACGCGGCCGCTCGAGCAGAAACTCATCTCAGAAGAGGATCTGGCATAAGTCG
AG
